>Addgene plasmid #137716 | pTE3987 | depositor full sequence | sequence record 265871 | pTE3987 sequence 8166 bps
ATATGCCAAGTACGCCCCCTATTGACGTCAATGACGGTAAATGGCCCGCCTGGCATTATGCCCAGTACAT
GACCTTATGGGACTTTCCTACTTGGCAGTACATCTACGTATTAGTCATCGCTATTACCATGGTGATGCGG
TTTTGGCAGTACATCAATGGGCGTGGATAGCGGTTTGACTCACGGGGATTTCCAAGTCTCCACCCCATTG
ACGTCAATGGGAGTTTGTTTTGGCACCAAAATCAACGGGACTTTCCAAAATGTCGTAACAACTCCGCCCC
ATTGACGCAAATGGGCGGTAGGCGTGTACGGTGGGAGGTCTATATAAGCAGAGCTGGTTTAGTGAACCGT
CAGATCCGCTAGAGATCCGCGGCCGCTAATACGACTCACTATAGGGAGAGCCGCCACCATGCCCAAGAAG
AAGAGGAAAGTCATGAGCTCAGAGACTGGCCCAGTGGCTGTGGACCCCACATTGAGACGGCGGATCGAGC
CCCATGAGTTTGAGGTATTCTTCGATCCGAGAGAGCTCCGCAAGGAGACCTGCCTGCTTTACGAAATTAA
TTGGGGGGGCCGGCACTCCATTTGGCGACATACATCACAGAACACTAACAAGCACGTCGAAGTCAACTTC
ATCGAGAAGTTCACGACAGAAAGATATTTCTGTCCGAACACAAGGTGCAGCATTACCTGGTTTCTCAGCT
GGAGCCCATGCGGCGAATGTAGTAGGGCCATCACTGAATTCCTGTCAAGGTATCCCCACGTCACTCTGTT
TATTTACATCGCAAGGCTGTACCACCACGCTGACCCCCGCAATCGACAAGGCCTGCGGGATTTGATCTCT
TCAGGTGTGACTATCCAAATTATGACTGAGCAGGAGTCAGGATACTGCTGGAGAAACTTTGTGAATTATA
GCCCGAGTAATGAAGCCCACTGGCCTAGGTATCCCCATCTGTGGGTACGACTGTACGTTCTTGAACTGTA
CTGCATCATACTGGGCCTGCCTCCTTGTCTCAACATTCTGAGAAGGAAGCAGCCACAGCTGACATTCTTT
ACCATCGCTCTTCAGTCTTGTCATTACCAGCGACTGCCCCCACACATTCTCTGGGCCACCGGGTTGAAAA
GCGGCAGCGAGACTCCCGGGACCTCAGAGTCCGCCACACCCGAAAGTATGTCAAAGCTGGAGAAATTCAC
CAACTGTTATAGCCTGTCTAAGACCCTGCGCTTCAAGGCAATCCCAGTGGGCAAGACACAAGAGAACATT
GACAACAAACGGCTCCTGGTGGAGGATGAGAAGAGGGCTGAAGATTACAAGGGCGTTAAGAAGCTGCTGG
ATAGGTACTATCTGTCATTCATCAACGATGTCCTCCACAGTATCAAGCTGAAGAATCTGAACAATTACAT
TTCTCTGTTCCGGAAGAAGACACGGACCGAGAAGGAGAACAAAGAGCTGGAGAATCTGGAGATCAACCTG
AGGAAAGAAATAGCTAAGGCTTTCAAAGGGAACGAGGGTTACAAGTCCCTGTTCAAGAAAGACATTATCG
AGACTATTCTGCCTGAGTTCCTGGACGATAAAGATGAGATCGCCCTCGTCAATTCCTTCAATGGGTTTAC
CACAGCCTTTACCGGCTTCTTCGACAATAGAGAGAATATGTTCTCTGAAGAGGCCAAATCCACTAGCATC
GCCTTTCGCTGCATAAACGAGAACCTGACTAGGTACATCAGCAATATGGACATCTTTGAGAAAGTCGATG
CCATATTCGACAAACATGAGGTGCAGGAGATTAAGGAGAAGATCCTGAACTCAGATTACGATGTCGAAGA
TTTCTTCGAGGGAGAGTTCTTCAACTTCGTGCTCACACAAGAGGGCATTGATGTGTACAATGCAATCATT
GGAGGGTTCGTGACAGAGAGTGGCGAGAAGATAAAGGGCCTGAACGAGTATATCAACCTCTACAACCAGA
AAACCAAGCAGAAACTGCCTAAGTTCAAGCCACTGTACAAACAAGTGCTCTCAGATAGGGAAAGCCTGAG
CTTCTACGGTGAAGGGTATACATCAGATGAAGAAGTGCTCGAAGTGTTCCGCAACACCCTCAATAAGAAC
AGTGAAATCTTCTCTTCAATCAAGAAGCTGGAGAAACTGTTCAAGAATTTCGATGAGTACTCCTCTGCCG
GAATCTTTGTGAAGAATGGCCCTGCAATATCCACTATTAGCAAAGACATCTTTGGCGAGTGGAACGTTAT
CAGGGATAAGTGGAATGCCGAGTACGATGATATTCATCTCAAGAAGAAAGCCGTGGTTACAGAGAAATAC
GAGGATGATAGACGCAAGAGCTTTAAGAAGATTGGTAGCTTCTCTCTCGAACAGCTGCAGGAGTACGCCG
ACGCTGACCTGTCAGTCGTGGAGAAACTCAAGGAGATCATAATCCAGAAGGTGGATGAAATCTACAAAGT
GTATGGAAGCTCTGAGAAACTCTTCGATGCAGACTTTGTTCTGGAGAAGAGTCTGAAGAAGAACGACGCA
GTGGTTGCTATCATGAAGGACCTGCTGGATTCTGTTAAGTCTTTCGAGAATTACATTAAGGCATTCTTTG
GTGAAGGGAAGGAGACAAATAGGGACGAGAGCTTCTATGGCGACTTTGTTCTGGCCTACGACATCCTCCT
CAAGGTTGACCACATCTATGACGCTATACGGAATTACGTTACCCAGAAGCCCTATAGCAAAGACAAGTTC
AAGCTGTATTTCCAGAATCCACAGTTTATGAGGGGGTGGGATAAAGACGTGGAAACAGATAGGAGGGCCA
CTATCCTGCGGTACGGCAGCAAATACTATCTGGCTATCATGGATAAGAAGTACGCCAAATGCCTCCAGAA
GATCGACAAGGACGACGTGAACGGTAACTACGAGAAGATCAATTACAAGCTCCTGCCAGGACCTAACAAG
ATGCTGCCCAGGGTGTTCTTCTCCAAGAAATGGATGGCCTACTATAACCCAAGCGAGGACATTCAGAAGA
TATACAAGAATGGGACATTCAAGAAGGGCGATATGTTCAACCTCAACGACTGCCACAAGCTGATTGATTT
CTTCAAGGATAGCATTTCTCGCTATCCCAAGTGGTCTAATGCATACGATTTCAACTTCAGCGAGACTGAG
AAGTACAAAGACATCGCTGGCTTCTACCGGGAGGTGGAAGAGCAAGGCTATAAGGTGTCATTCGAATCCG
CTTCTAAGAAGGAAGTGGATAAGCTCGTGGAAGAGGGTAAGCTGTACATGTTCCAGATATACAACAAAGA
CTTCAGCGATAAGAGCCACGGCACTCCAAACCTCCATACTATGTATTTCAAGCTGCTGTTTGACGAGAAC
AACCACGGACAGATTAGGCTGTCAGGAGGCGCAGAACTCTTCATGCGCAGAGCTTCACTGAAGAAGGAGG
AACTCGTTGTCCACCCAGCCAATAGCCCTATAGCCAATAAGAATCCAGACAATCCTAAGAAAACCACTAC
TCTGTCTTACGATGTGTATAAGGATAAGAGATTCTCTGAAGATCAGTACGAACTGCACATACCCATTGCC
ATTAACAAGTGCCCTAAGAACATCTTCAAGATTAACACAGAGGTTAGAGTGCTCCTGAAACACGACGATA
ACCCTTATGTTATAGGCATTGCTCGCGGAGAGAGAAACCTGCTGTACATCGTCGTGGTGGACGGCAAAGG
CAACATCGTGGAACAGTACAGTCTCAATGAAATCATTAACAATTTCAACGGAATCCGCATTAAGACCGAC
TACCATTCTCTCCTCGACAAGAAGGAGAAAGAAAGGTTCGAAGCAAGACAGAATTGGACAAGTATAGAGA
ATATCAAAGAACTGAAGGCTGGGTACATCTCTCAGGTTGTGCACAAGATATGTGAGCTGGTGGAGAAGTA
CGACGCTGTTATCGCCCTCGCGGACCTGAATAGCGGCTTCAAGAACTCCAGGGTGAAGGTGGAGAAGCAG
GTGTATCAGAAGTTCGAGAAGATGCTGATCGACAAGCTCAACTATATGGTGGACAAGAAATCCAATCCTT
GCGCTACTGGTGGAGCCCTGAAGGGCTATCAAATCACCAATAAGTTCGAATCTTTCAAGTCTATGAGCAC
CCAGAATGGCTTCATCTTCTACATACCCGCATGGCTGACATCCAAGATTGATCCCTCTACCGGATTTGTT
AATCTGCTCAAGACTAAGTACACCTCTATTGCTGACTCAAAGAAGTTCATATCATCATTTGACCGCATCA
TGTACGTGCCAGAAGAGGACCTGTTCGAGTTTGCCCTGGATTACAAGAATTTCTCTCGGACTGACGCCGA
CTACATCAAGAAGTGGAAGCTCTACTCTTATGGTAATCGGATTCGCATATTCCGCAATCCCAAGAAGAAT
AACGTGTTCGATTGGGAGGAAGTTTGCCTCACCAGCGCTTACAAGGAGCTGTTCAATAAGTATGGGATTA
ACTACCAGCAGGGCGACATAAGAGCCCTGCTGTGCGAACAATCTGATAAGGCATTCTATTCCTCTTTCAT
GGCACTGATGTCACTGATGCTGCAAATGCGCAATTCCATCACCGGAAGAACAGACGTGGCCTTTCTGATC
TCTCCTGTCAAGAACTCAGATGGCATCTTCTACGATTCCCGCAACTATGAAGCACAGGAGAATGCTATCC
TGCCTAAGAATGCCGATGCAAATGGAGCCTATAACATCGCCAGAAAGGTCCTCTGGGCCATAGGACAATT
CAAGAAAGCTGAAGATGAGAAGCTGGACAAGGTGAAGATCGCCATTTCAAACAAAGAGTGGCTCGAATAT
GCTCAGACCTCAGTGAAGCATGGATCACCCAAGAAGAAACGGAAAGTGTCTGGTGGTTCTACTAATCTGT
CAGATATTATTGAAAAGGAGACCGGTAAGCAACTGGTTATCCAGGAATCCATCCTCATGCTCCCAGAGGA
GGTGGAAGAAGTCATTGGGAACAAGCCGGAAAGCGATATACTCGTGCACACCGCCTACGACGAGAGCACC
GACGAGAATGTCATGCTTCTGACTAGCGACGCCCCTGAATACAAGCCTTGGGCTCTGGTCATACAGGATA
GCAACGGTGAGAACAAGATTAAGATGCTCTCTGGTGGTTCTCCCAAGAAGAAGAGGAAAGTCTAACCGGT
CATCATCACCATCACCATTGAGTTTAAACCCGCTGATCAGCCTCGACTGTGCCTTCTAGTTGCCAGCCAT
CTGTTGTTTGCCCCTCCCCCGTGCCTTCCTTGACCCTGGAAGGTGCCACTCCCACTGTCCTTTCCTAATA
AAATGAGGAAATTGCATCGCATTGTCTGAGTAGGTGTCATTCTATTCTGGGGGGTGGGGTGGGGCAGGAC
AGCAAGGGGGAGGATTGGGAAGACAATAGCAGGCATGCTGGGGATGCGGTGGGCTCTATGGCTTCTGAGG
CGGAAAGAACCAGCTGGGGCTCGATACCGTCGACCTCTAGCTAGAGCTTGGCGTAATCATGGTCATAGCT
GTTTCCTGTGTGAAATTGTTATCCGCTCACAATTCCACACAACATACGAGCCGGAAGCATAAAGTGTAAA
GCCTAGGGTGCCTAATGAGTGAGCTAACTCACATTAATTGCGTTGCGCTCACTGCCCGCTTTCCAGTCGG
GAAACCTGTCGTGCCAGCTGCATTAATGAATCGGCCAACGCGCGGGGAGAGGCGGTTTGCGTATTGGGCG
CTCTTCCGCTTCCTCGCTCACTGACTCGCTGCGCTCGGTCGTTCGGCTGCGGCGAGCGGTATCAGCTCAC
TCAAAGGCGGTACCACGGTTATCCACAGAATCAGGGGATAACGCAGGAAAGAACATGTGAGCAAAAGGCC
AGCAAAAGGCCAGGAACCGTAAAAAGGCCGCGTTGCTGGCGTTTTTCCATAGGCTCCGCCCCCCTGACGA
GCATCACAAAAATCGACGCTCAAGTCAGAGGTGGCGAAACCCGACAGGACTATAAAGATACCAGGCGTTT
CCCCCTGGAAGCTCCCTCGTGCGCTCTCCTGTTCCGACCCTGCCGCTTACCGGATACCTGTCCGCCTTTC
TCCCTTCGGGAAGCGTGGCGCTTTCTCATAGCTCACGCTGTAGGTATCTCAGTTCGGTGTAGGTCGTTCG
CTCCAAGCTGGGCTGTGTGCACGAACCCCCCGTTCAGCCCGACCGCTGCGCCTTATCCGGTAACTATCGT
CTTGAGTCCAACCCGGTAAGACACGACTTATCGCCACTGGCAGCAGCCACTGGTAACAGGATTAGCAGAG
CGAGGTATGTAGGCGGTGCTACAGAGTTCTTGAAGTGGTGGCCTAACTACGGCTACACTAGAAGAACAGT
ATTTGGTATCTGCGCTCTGCTGAAGCCAGTTACCTTCGGAAAAAGAGTTGGTAGCTCTTGATCCGGCAAA
CAAACCACCGCTGGTAGCGGTGGTTTTTTTGTTTGCAAGCAGCAGATTACGCGCAGAAAAAAAGGATCTC
AAGAAGATCCTTTGATCTTTTCTACGGGGTCTGACGCTCAGTGGAACGAAAACGTACGTTAAGGGATTTT
GGTCATGAGATTATCAAAAAGGATCTTCACCTAGATCCTTTTAAATTAAAAATGAAGTTTTAAATCAATC
TAAAGTATATATGAGTAAACTTGGTCTGACAGTTACCAATGCTTAATCAGTGAGGCACCTATCTCAGCGA
TCTGTCTATTTCGTTCATCCATAGTTGCCTGACTCCCCGTCGTGTAGATAACTACGATACGGGAGGGCTT
ACCATCTGGCCCCAGTGCTGCAATGATACCGCGAGACCCACGCTCACCGGCTCCAGATTTATCAGCAATA
AACCAGCCAGCCGGAAGGGCCGAGCGCAGAAGTGGTCCTGCAACTTTATCCGCCTCCATCCAGTCTATTA
ATTGTTGCCGGGAAGCTAGAGTAAGTAGTTCGCCAGTTAATAGTTTGCGCAACGTTGTTGCCATTGCTAC
AGGCATCGTGGTGTCACGCTCGTCGTTTGGTATGGCTTCATTCAGCTCCGGTTCCCAACGATCAAGGCGA
GTTACATGATCCCCCATGTTGTGCAAAAAAGCGGTTAGCTCCTTCGGTCCTCCGATCGTTGTCAGAAGTA
AGTTGGCCGCAGTGTTATCACTCATGGTTATGGCAGCACTGCATAATTCTCTTACTGTCATGCCATCCGT
AAGATGCTTTTCTGTGACTGGTGAGTACTCAACCAAGTCATTCTGAGAATAGTGTATGCGGCGACCGAGT
TGCTCTTGCCCGGCGTCAATACGGGATAATACCGCGCCACATAGCAGAACTTTAAAAGTGCTCATCATTG
GAAAACGTTCTTCGGGGCGAAAACTCTCAAGGATCTTACCGCTGTTGAGATCCAGTTCGATGTAACCCAC
TCGTGCACCCAACTGATCTTCAGCATCTTTTACTTTCACCAGCGTTTCTGGGTGAGCAAAAACAGGAAGG
CAAAATGCCGCAAAAAAGGGAATAAGGGCGACACGGAAATGTTGAATACTCATACTCTTCCTTTTTCAAT
ATTATTGAAGCATTTATCAGGGTTATTGTCTCATGAGCGGATACATATTTGAATGTATTTAGAAAAATAA
ACAAATAGGGGTTCCGCGCACATTTCCCCGAAAAGTGCCACCTGACGTCGACGGATCGGGAGATCGATCT
CCCGATCCCCTAGGGTCGACTCTCAGTACAATCTGCTCTGATGCCGCATAGTTAAGCCAGTATCTGCTCC
CTGCTTGTGTGTTGGAGGTCGCTGAGTAGTGCGCGAGCAAAATTTAAGCTACAACAAGGCAAGGCTTGAC
CGACAATTGCATGAAGAATCTGCTTAGGGTTAGGCGTTTTGCGCTGCTTCGCGATGTACGGGCCAGATAT
ACGCGTTGACATTGATTATTGACTAGTTATTAATAGTAATCAATTACGGGGTCATTAGTTCATAGCCCAT
ATATGGAGTTCCGCGTTACATAACTTACGGTAAATGGCCCGCCTGGCTGACCGCCCAACGACCCCCGCCC
ATTGACGTCAATAATGACGTATGTTCCCATAGTAACGCCAATAGGGACTTTCCATTGACGTCAATGGGTG
GAGTATTTACGGTAAACTGCCCACTTGGCAGTACATCAAGTGTATC
Features (pLannotate 1.2.2; 17 found; start..end, strand, type, name):
    132..335     +  promoter       CMV promoter: human cytomegalovirus (CMV) immediate early promoter
    377..395     +  promoter       T7 promoter: promoter for bacteriophage T7 RNA polymerase
    433..1119    +  CDS            Apobec1: ABEC1_RAT - Experimental evidence at protein level: Swiss-Prot protein existence level 1. Catalytic component of the apolipoprotein B mRNA editing enzyme complex which is responsible for the postranscriptional editing of a CAA codon for Gln to a UAA codon for stop in the APOB mRNA. May also play a role in the epigenetic regulation of gene expression by participating in DNA demethylation. From Rattus norvegicus (Rat).
   1120..1167    +  CDS            ABE(7.10) (fragment): adenine base editor comprising wild-type E. coli TadA fused to the evolved TadA*(7.10) mutant (Gaudelli et al., 2017)
   4891..5139    +  CDS            UGI: UNGI_BPPB2 - Experimental evidence at protein level: Swiss-Prot protein existence level 1. This protein binds specifically and reversibly to the host uracil-DNA glycosylase, preventing removal of uracil residues from PBS2 DNA by the host uracil-excision repair system. From Bacillus phage PBS2 (Bacteriophage PBS2).
   5227..5451    +  polyA_signal   bGH poly(A) signal: bovine growth hormone polyadenylation signal
   5455..5476    +  promoter       SV40 promoter (fragment): SV40 enhancer and early promoter
   5481..5497    +  misc_feature   MCS (fragment): pBluescript multiple cloning site
   5546..5562    -  protein_bind   lac operator: The lac repressor binds to the lac operator to inhibit transcription in E. coli. This inhibition can be relieved by adding lactose or isopropyl-β-D-thiogalactopyranoside (IPTG). lac repressor encoded by lacI
   5570..5600    -  promoter       lac promoter: promoter for the E. coli lac operon
   5615..5636    -  protein_bind   CAP binding site: CAP binding activates transcription in the presence of cAMP. E. coli catabolite activator protein
   5649..5741    -  CDS            lacI (fragment): lac repressor; lacI; The lac repressor binds to the lac operator to inhibit transcription in E. coli. This inhibition can be relieved by adding lactose or isopropyl-β-D-thiogalactopyranoside (IPTG).
   5924..6512    -  rep_origin     ori: high-copy-number ColE1/pMB1/pBR322/pUC origin of replication
   6683..7543    -  CDS            AmpR: β-lactamase; bla; confers resistance to ampicillin, carbenicillin, and related antibiotics
   7544..7648    -  promoter       AmpR promoter: bla
   7719..7763    -  misc_feature   bom (fragment): basis of mobility region from pBR322
   7918..131     +  enhancer       CMV enhancer (across the origin): human cytomegalovirus immediate early enhancer
