>Addgene plasmid #137716 | pTE3987 | addgene full sequence | sequence record 274024 | Addgene NGS Result
ATATGCCAAGTACGCCCCCTATTGACGTCAATGACGGTAAATGGCCCGCCTGGCATTATGCCCAGTACAT
GACCTTATGGGACTTTCCTACTTGGCAGTACATCTACGTATTAGTCATCGCTATTACCATGGTGATGCGG
TTTTGGCAGTACATCAATGGGCGTGGATAGCGGTTTGACTCACGGGGATTTCCAAGTCTCCACCCCATTG
ACGTCAATGGGAGTTTGTTTTGGCACCAAAATCAACGGGACTTTCCAAAATGTCGTAACAACTCCGCCCC
ATTGACGCAAATGGGCGGTAGGCGTGTACGGTGGGAGGTCTATATAAGCAGAGCTGGTTTAGTGAACCGT
CAGATCCGCTAGAGATCCGCGGCCGCTAATACGACTCACTATAGGGAGAGCCGCCACCATGCCCAAGAAG
AAGAGGAAAGTCATGAGCTCAGAGACTGGCCCAGTGGCTGTGGACCCCACATTGAGACGGCGGATCGAGC
CCCATGAGTTTGAGGTATTCTTCGATCCGAGAGAGCTCCGCAAGGAGACCTGCCTGCTTTACGAAATTAA
TTGGGGGGGCCGGCACTCCATTTGGCGACATACATCACAGAACACTAACAAGCACGTCGAAGTCAACTTC
ATCGAGAAGTTCACGACAGAAAGATATTTCTGTCCGAACACAAGGTGCAGCATTACCTGGTTTCTCAGCT
GGAGCCCATGCGGCGAATGTAGTAGGGCCATCACTGAATTCCTGTCAAGGTATCCCCACGTCACTCTGTT
TATTTACATCGCAAGGCTGTACCACCACGCTGACCCCCGCAATCGACAAGGCCTGCGGGATTTGATCTCT
TCAGGTGTGACTATCCAAATTATGACTGAGCAGGAGTCAGGATACTGCTGGAGAAACTTTGTGAATTATA
GCCCGAGTAATGAAGCCCACTGGCCTAGGTATCCCCATCTGTGGGTACGACTGTACGTTCTTGAACTGTA
CTGCATCATACTGGGCCTGCCTCCTTGTCTCAACATTCTGAGAAGGAAGCAGCCACAGCTGACATTCTTT
ACCATCGCTCTTCAGTCTTGTCATTACCAGCGACTGCCCCCACACATTCTCTGGGCCACCGGGTTGAAAA
GCGGCAGCGAGACTCCCGGGACCTCAGAGTCCGCCACACCCGAAAGTATGTCAAAGCTGGAGAAATTCAC
CAACTGTTATAGCCTGTCTAAGACCCTGCGCTTCAAGGCAATCCCAGTGGGCAAGACACAAGAGAACATT
GACAACAAACGGCTCCTGGTGGAGGATGAGAAGAGGGCTGAAGATTACAAGGGCGTTAAGAAGCTGCTGG
ATAGGTACTATCTGTCATTCATCAACGATGTCCTCCACAGTATCAAGCTGAAGAATCTGAACAATTACAT
TTCTCTGTTCCGGAAGAAGACACGGACCGAGAAGGAGAACAAAGAGCTGGAGAATCTGGAGATCAACCTG
AGGAAAGAAATAGCTAAGGCTTTCAAAGGGAACGAGGGTTACAAGTCCCTGTTCAAGAAAGACATTATCG
AGACTATTCTGCCTGAGTTCCTGGACGATAAAGATGAGATCGCCCTCGTCAATTCCTTCAATGGGTTTAC
CACAGCCTTTACCGGCTTCTTCGACAATAGAGAGAATATGTTCTCTGAAGAGGCCAAATCCACTAGCATC
GCCTTTCGCTGCATAAACGAGAACCTGACTAGGTACATCAGCAATATGGACATCTTTGAGAAAGTCGATG
CCATATTCGACAAACATGAGGTGCAGGAGATTAAGGAGAAGATCCTGAACTCAGATTACGATGTCGAAGA
TTTCTTCGAGGGAGAGTTCTTCAACTTCGTGCTCACACAAGAGGGCATTGATGTGTACAATGCAATCATT
GGAGGGTTCGTGACAGAGAGTGGCGAGAAGATAAAGGGCCTGAACGAGTATATCAACCTCTACAACCAGA
AAACCAAGCAGAAACTGCCTAAGTTCAAGCCACTGTACAAACAAGTGCTCTCAGATAGGGAAAGCCTGAG
CTTCTACGGTGAAGGGTATACATCAGATGAAGAAGTGCTCGAAGTGTTCCGCAACACCCTCAATAAGAAC
AGTGAAATCTTCTCTTCAATCAAGAAGCTGGAGAAACTGTTCAAGAATTTCGATGAGTACTCCTCTGCCG
GAATCTTTGTGAAGAATGGCCCTGCAATATCCACTATTAGCAAAGACATCTTTGGCGAGTGGAACGTTAT
CAGGGATAAGTGGAATGCCGAGTACGATGATATTCATCTCAAGAAGAAAGCCGTGGTTACAGAGAAATAC
GAGGATGATAGACGCAAGAGCTTTAAGAAGATTGGTAGCTTCTCTCTCGAACAGCTGCAGGAGTACGCCG
ACGCTGACCTGTCAGTCGTGGAGAAACTCAAGGAGATCATAATCCAGAAGGTGGATGAAATCTACAAAGT
GTATGGAAGCTCTGAGAAACTCTTCGATGCAGACTTTGTTCTGGAGAAGAGTCTGAAGAAGAACGACGCA
GTGGTTGCTATCATGAAGGACCTGCTGGATTCTGTTAAGTCTTTCGAGAATTACATTAAGGCATTCTTTG
GTGAAGGGAAGGAGACAAATAGGGACGAGAGCTTCTATGGCGACTTTGTTCTGGCCTACGACATCCTCCT
CAAGGTTGACCACATCTATGACGCTATACGGAATTACGTTACCCAGAAGCCCTATAGCAAAGACAAGTTC
AAGCTGTATTTCCAGAATCCACAGTTTATGAGGGGGTGGGATAAAGACGTGGAAACAGATAGGAGGGCCA
CTATCCTGCGGTACGGCAGCAAATACTATCTGGCTATCATGGATAAGAAGTACGCCAAATGCCTCCAGAA
GATCGACAAGGACGACGTGAACGGTAACTACGAGAAGATCAATTACAAGCTCCTGCCAGGACCTAACAAG
ATGCTGCCCAGGGTGTTCTTCTCCAAGAAATGGATGGCCTACTATAACCCAAGCGAGGACATTCAGAAGA
TATACAAGAATGGGACATTCAAGAAGGGCGATATGTTCAACCTCAACGACTGCCACAAGCTGATTGATTT
CTTCAAGGATAGCATTTCTCGCTATCCCAAGTGGTCTAATGCATACGATTTCAACTTCAGCGAGACTGAG
AAGTACAAAGACATCGCTGGCTTCTACCGGGAGGTGGAAGAGCAAGGCTATAAGGTGTCATTCGAATCCG
CTTCTAAGAAGGAAGTGGATAAGCTCGTGGAAGAGGGTAAGCTGTACATGTTCCAGATATACAACAAAGA
CTTCAGCGATAAGAGCCACGGCACTCCAAACCTCCATACTATGTATTTCAAGCTGCTGTTTGACGAGAAC
AACCACGGACAGATTAGGCTGTCAGGAGGCGCAGAACTCTTCATGCGCAGAGCTTCACTGAAGAAGGAGG
AACTCGTTGTCCACCCAGCCAATAGCCCTATAGCCAATAAGAATCCAGACAATCCTAAGAAAACCACTAC
TCTGTCTTACGATGTGTATAAGGATAAGAGATTCTCTGAAGATCAGTACGAACTGCACATACCCATTGCC
ATTAACAAGTGCCCTAAGAACATCTTCAAGATTAACACAGAGGTTAGAGTGCTCCTGAAACACGACGATA
ACCCTTATGTTATAGGCATTGCTCGCGGAGAGAGAAACCTGCTGTACATCGTCGTGGTGGACGGCAAAGG
CAACATCGTGGAACAGTACAGTCTCAATGAAATCATTAACAATTTCAACGGAATCCGCATTAAGACCGAC
TACCATTCTCTCCTCGACAAGAAGGAGAAAGAAAGGTTCGAAGCAAGACAGAATTGGACAAGTATAGAGA
ATATCAAAGAACTGAAGGCTGGGTACATCTCTCAGGTTGTGCACAAGATATGTGAGCTGGTGGAGAAGTA
CGACGCTGTTATCGCCCTCGCGGACCTGAATAGCGGCTTCAAGAACTCCAGGGTGAAGGTGGAGAAGCAG
GTGTATCAGAAGTTCGAGAAGATGCTGATCGACAAGCTCAACTATATGGTGGACAAGAAATCCAATCCTT
GCGCTACTGGTGGAGCCCTGAAGGGCTATCAAATCACCAATAAGTTCGAATCTTTCAAGTCTATGAGCAC
CCAGAATGGCTTCATCTTCTACATACCCGCATGGCTGACATCCAAGATTGATCCCTCTACCGGATTTGTT
AATCTGCTCAAGACTAAGTACACCTCTATTGCTGACTCAAAGAAGTTCATATCATCATTTGACCGCATCA
TGTACGTGCCAGAAGAGGACCTGTTCGAGTTTGCCCTGGATTACAAGAATTTCTCTCGGACTGACGCCGA
CTACATCAAGAAGTGGAAGCTCTACTCTTATGGTAATCGGATTCGCATATTCCGCAATCCCAAGAAGAAT
AACGTGTTCGATTGGGAGGAAGTTTGCCTCACCAGCGCTTACAAGGAGCTGTTCAATAAGTATGGGATTA
ACTACCAGCAGGGCGACATAAGAGCCCTGCTGTGCGAACAATCTGATAAGGCATTCTATTCCTCTTTCAT
GGCACTGATGTCACTGATGCTGCAAATGCGCAATTCCATCACCGGAAGAACAGACGTGGCCTTTCTGATC
TCTCCTGTCAAGAACTCAGATGGCATCTTCTACGATTCCCGCAACTATGAAGCACAGGAGAATGCTATCC
TGCCTAAGAATGCCGATGCAAATGGAGCCTATAACATCGCCAGAAAGGTCCTCTGGGCCATAGGACAATT
CAAGAAAGCTGAAGATGAGAAGCTGGACAAGGTGAAGATCGCCATTTCAAACAAAGAGTGGCTCGAATAT
GCTCAGACCTCAGTGAAGCATGGATCACCCAAGAAGAAACGGAAAGTGTCTGGTGGTTCTACTAATCTGT
CAGATATTATTGAAAAGGAGACCGGTAAGCAACTGGTTATCCAGGAATCCATCCTCATGCTCCCAGAGGA
GGTGGAAGAAGTCATTGGGAACAAGCCGGAAAGCGATATACTCGTGCACACCGCCTACGACGAGAGCACC
GACGAGAATGTCATGCTTCTGACTAGCGACGCCCCTGAATACAAGCCTTGGGCTCTGGTCATACAGGATA
GCAACGGTGAGAACAAGATTAAGATGCTCTCTGGTGGTTCTCCCAAGAAGAAGAGGAAAGTCTAACCGGT
CATCATCACCATCACCATTGAGTTTAAACCCGCTGATCAGCCTCGACTGTGCCTTCTAGTTGCCAGCCAT
CTGTTGTTTGCCCCTCCCCCGTGCCTTCCTTGACCCTGGAAGGTGCCACTCCCACTGTCCTTTCCTAATA
AAATGAGGAAATTGCATCGCATTGTCTGAGTAGGTGTCATTCTATTCTGGGGGGTGGGGTGGGGCAGGAC
AGCAAGGGGGAGGATTGGGAAGACAATAGCAGGCATGCTGGGGATGCGGTGGGCTCTATGGCTTCTGAGG
CGGAAAGAACCAGCTGGGGCTCGATACCGTCGACCTCTAGCTAGAGCTTGGCGTAATCATGGTCATAGCT
GTTTCCTGTGTGAAATTGTTATCCGCTCACAATTCCACACAACATACGAGCCGGAAGCATAAAGTGTAAA
GCCTAGGGTGCCTAATGAGTGAGCTAACTCACATTAATTGCGTTGCGCTCACTGCCCGCTTTCCAGTCGG
GAAACCTGTCGTGCCAGCTGCATTAATGAATCGGCCAACGCGCGGGAAGAGGCGGTTTGCGTATTGGGCG
CTCTTCCGCTTCCTCGCTCACTGACTCGCTGCGCTCGGTCGTTCGGCTGCGGCGAGCGGTATCAGCTCAC
TCAAAGGCGGTACCACGGTTATCCACAGAATCAGGGGATAACGCAGGAAAGAACATGTGAGCAAAAGGCC
AGCAAAAGGCCAGGAACCGTAAAAAGGCCGCGTTGCTGGCGTTTTTCCATAGGCTCCGCCCCCCTGACGA
GCATCACAAAAATCGACGCTCAAGTCAGAGGTGGCGAAACCCGACAGGACTATAAAGATACCAGGCGTTT
CCCCCTGGAAGCTCCCTCGTGCGCTCTCCTGTTCCGACCCTGCCGCTTACCGGATACCTGTCCGCCTTTC
TCCCTTCGGGAAGCGTGGCGCTTTCTCATAGCTCACGCTGTAGGTATCTCAGTTCGGTGTAGGTCGTTCG
CTCCAAGCTGGGCTGTGTGCACGAACCCCCCGTTCAGCCCGACCGCTGCGCCTTATCCGGTAACTATCGT
CTTGAGTCCAACCCGGTAAGACACGACTTATCGCCACTGGCAGCAGCCACTGGTAACAGGATTAGCAGAG
CGAGGTATGTAGGCGGTGCTACAGAGTTCTTGAAGTGGTGGCCTAACTACGGCTACACTAGAAGAACAGT
ATTTGGTATCTGCGCTCTGCTGAAGCCAGTTACCTTCGGAAAAAGAGTTGGTAGCTCTTGATCCGGCAAA
CAAACCACCGCTGGTAGCGGTGGTTTTTTTGTTTGCAAGCAGCAGATTACGCGCAGAAAAAAAGGATCTC
AAGAAGATCCTTTGATCTTTTCTACGGGGTCTGACGCTCAGTGGAACGAAAACGTACGTTAAGGGATTTT
GGTCATGAGATTATCAAAAAGGATCTTCACCTAGATCCTTTTAAATTAAAAATGAAGTTTTAAATCAATC
TAAAGTATATATGAGTAAACTTGGTCTGACAGTTACCAATGCTTAATCAGTGAGGCACCTATCTCAGCGA
TCTGTCTATTTCGTTCATCCATAGTTGCCTGACTCCCCGTCGTGTAGATAACTACGATACGGGAGGGCTT
ACCATCTGGCCCCAGTGCTGCAATGATACCGCGAGACCCACGCTCACCGGCTCCAGATTTATCAGCAATA
AACCAGCCAGCCGGAAGGGCCGAGCGCAGAAGTGGTCCTGCAACTTTATCCGCCTCCATCCAGTCTATTA
ATTGTTGCCGGGAAGCTAGAGTAAGTAGTTCGCCAGTTAATAGTTTGCGCAACGTTGTTGCCATTGCTAC
AGGCATCGTGGTGTCACGCTCGTCGTTTGGTATGGCTTCATTCAGCTCCGGTTCCCAACGATCAAGGCGA
GTTACATGATCCCCCATGTTGTGCAAAAAAGCGGTTAGCTCCTTCGGTCCTCCGATCGTTGTCAGAAGTA
AGTTGGCCGCAGTGTTATCACTCATGGTTATGGCAGCACTGCATAATTCTCTTACTGTCATGCCATCCGT
AAGATGCTTTTCTGTGACTGGTGAGTACTCAACCAAGTCATTCTGAGAATAGTGTATGCGGCGACCGAGT
TGCTCTTGCCCGGCGTCAATACGGGATAATACCGCGCCACATAGCAGAACTTTAAAAGTGCTCATCATTG
GAAAACGTTCTTCGGGGCGAAAACTCTCAAGGATCTTACCGCTGTTGAGATCCAGTTCGATGTAACCCAC
TCGTGCACCCAACTGATCTTCAGCATCTTTTACTTTCACCAGCGTTTCTGGGTGAGCAAAAACAGGAAGG
CAAAATGCCGCAAAAAAGGGAATAAGGGCGACACGGAAATGTTGAATACTCATACTCTTCCTTTTTCAAT
ATTATTGAAGCATTTATCAGGGTTATTGTCTCATGAGCGGATACATATTTGAATGTATTTAGAAAAATAA
ACAAATAGGGGTTCCGCGCACATTTCCCCGAAAAGTGCCACCTGACGTCGACGGATCGGGAGATCGATCT
CCCGATCCCCTAGGGTCGACTCTCAGTACAATCTGCTCTGATGCCGCATAGTTAAGCCAGTATCTGCTCC
CTGCTTGTGTGTTGGAGGTCGCTGAGTAGTGCGCGAGCAAAATTTAAGCTACAACAAGGCAAGGCTTGAC
CGACAATTGCATGAAGAATCTGCTTAGGGTTAGGCGTTTTGCGCTGCTTCGCGATGTACGGGCCAGATAT
ACGCGTTGACATTGATTATTGACTAGTTATTAATAGTAATCAATTACGGGGTCATTAGTTCATAGCCCAT
ATATGGAGTTCCGCGTTACATAACTTACGGTAAATGGCCCGCCTGGCTGACCGCCCAACGACCCCCGCCC
ATTGACGTCAATAATGACGTATGTTCCCATAGTAACGCCAATAGGGACTTTCCATTGACGTCAATGGGTG
GAGTATTTACGGTAAACTGCCCACTTGGCAGTACATCAAGTGTATC
Features (pLannotate 1.2.2; 17 found; start..end, strand, type, name):
    132..335     +  promoter       CMV promoter: human cytomegalovirus (CMV) immediate early promoter
    377..395     +  promoter       T7 promoter: promoter for bacteriophage T7 RNA polymerase
    433..1119    +  CDS            Apobec1: ABEC1_RAT - Experimental evidence at protein level: Swiss-Prot protein existence level 1. Catalytic component of the apolipoprotein B mRNA editing enzyme complex which is responsible for the postranscriptional editing of a CAA codon for Gln to a UAA codon for stop in the APOB mRNA. May also play a role in the epigenetic regulation of gene expression by participating in DNA demethylation. From Rattus norvegicus (Rat).
   1120..1167    +  CDS            ABE(7.10) (fragment): adenine base editor comprising wild-type E. coli TadA fused to the evolved TadA*(7.10) mutant (Gaudelli et al., 2017)
   4891..5139    +  CDS            UGI: UNGI_BPPB2 - Experimental evidence at protein level: Swiss-Prot protein existence level 1. This protein binds specifically and reversibly to the host uracil-DNA glycosylase, preventing removal of uracil residues from PBS2 DNA by the host uracil-excision repair system. From Bacillus phage PBS2 (Bacteriophage PBS2).
   5227..5451    +  polyA_signal   bGH poly(A) signal: bovine growth hormone polyadenylation signal
   5455..5476    +  promoter       SV40 promoter (fragment): SV40 enhancer and early promoter
   5481..5497    +  misc_feature   MCS (fragment): pBluescript multiple cloning site
   5546..5562    -  protein_bind   lac operator: The lac repressor binds to the lac operator to inhibit transcription in E. coli. This inhibition can be relieved by adding lactose or isopropyl-β-D-thiogalactopyranoside (IPTG). lac repressor encoded by lacI
   5570..5600    -  promoter       lac promoter: promoter for the E. coli lac operon
   5615..5636    -  protein_bind   CAP binding site: CAP binding activates transcription in the presence of cAMP. E. coli catabolite activator protein
   5649..5741    -  CDS            lacI (fragment): lac repressor; lacI; The lac repressor binds to the lac operator to inhibit transcription in E. coli. This inhibition can be relieved by adding lactose or isopropyl-β-D-thiogalactopyranoside (IPTG).
   5924..6512    -  rep_origin     ori: high-copy-number ColE1/pMB1/pBR322/pUC origin of replication
   6683..7543    -  CDS            AmpR: β-lactamase; bla; confers resistance to ampicillin, carbenicillin, and related antibiotics
   7544..7648    -  promoter       AmpR promoter: bla
   7719..7763    -  misc_feature   bom (fragment): basis of mobility region from pBR322
   7918..131     +  enhancer       CMV enhancer (across the origin): human cytomegalovirus immediate early enhancer
