[The description below was written by a language model from this plasmid's Addgene catalogue record and pLannotate feature annotations shown in this document.]
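Description:
pTE3987 is a mammalian expression plasmid built on a trimmed pcDNA3.1 backbone (about 8.2 kb in total) that encodes dLbCas12a-RVRR-BE, a cytosine base editor built around a catalytically inactive Lachnospiraceae bacterium Cas12a. It is propagated in E. coli as a high-copy plasmid through a ColE1/pUC-type origin and is selected with ampicillin via the β-lactamase gene. Only a short fragment of the SV40 promoter is annotated, and no mammalian selection marker appears in the feature table, so the construct seems suited to transient transfection rather than drug-selected stable expression.

The roughly 4.8 kb fusion is transcribed from the CMV immediate-early enhancer and promoter and is terminated by the bGH polyadenylation signal. A T7 promoter sits just upstream of the coding region. According to the record, the protein carries an N-terminal SV40 NLS and rat APOBEC1 cytidine deaminase, then the dead Cas12a, then a C-terminal SV40 NLS, the phage PBS2 uracil glycosylase inhibitor (UGI) and a 6xHis tag. The short segment after APOBEC1 that the annotation tool labels as an ABE(7.10) fragment is most likely a shared linker, not adenine deaminase sequence. The Cas12a portion itself is not annotated but presumably fills the gap between that segment and UGI. It carries the listed G532A, K538V, Y542R and K595R substitutions that define the RVRR variant, which was engineered for altered PAM specificity.

In use, a crRNA supplied separately (none is annotated on this plasmid) guides the inactive nuclease to its target, where APOBEC1 deaminates cytosines and UGI blocks uracil excision, favouring C-to-T conversion without double-strand breaks. The plasmid is used to extend Cas12a-based base editing to sites with non-canonical PAMs.
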