Addgene plasmid #137716: pTE3987
Purpose: Expresses dLbCas12a-RVRR-BE in mammalian cells.
Depositing lab: Ervin Welker. Depositing organization: Institute of Enzymology, Hungarian Academy of Sciences. Publication: Improved LbCas12a variants with altered PAM specificities further broaden the genome targeting range of Cas12a nucleases. Toth E, Varga E, Kulcsar PI, Kocsis-Jutka V, Krausz SL, Nyeste A, Welker Z, Huszar K, Ligeti Z, Talas A, Welker E. Nucleic Acids Res. 2020 Feb 28. pii: 5763098. doi: 10.1093/nar/gkaa110. PubMed 32107556.
Backbone
  Vector backbone: pcDNA3.1
  Backbone size w/o insert (bp): 3399
  Total vector size (bp): 8166
  Vector type: Mammalian Expression
Growth in bacteria
  Bacterial resistance: Ampicillin, 100 μg/mL
  Growth temperature: 37°C
  Growth strain: DH5alpha
  Copy number: High Copy
Gene/Insert
  Gene/Insert name: dLbCas12a-RVRR-BE (alt name: inactive Lachnospiraceae bacterium Cas12a nuclease RVRR variant in fusion with Apobec base editor)
  Insert size (bp): 4767
  Mutation: G532A, K538V, Y542R, K595R
  Promoter: CMV
  Tag / fusion protein: SV40 NLS (N terminal on insert); APOBEC-1 (N terminal on insert); SV40 NLS (C terminal on insert); UGI (C terminal on insert); 6xHis (C terminal on insert)
  Cloning method: Unknown
  Sequencing primers: 5′ CGCAAATGGGCGGTAGGCGTG
Terms and licenses: Academic/Nonprofit Terms; Industry Terms: Not Available to Industry
How to cite: pTE3987 was a gift from Ervin Welker (Addgene plasmid # 137716 ; http://n2t.net/addgene:137716 ; RRID:Addgene_137716)
